Addgene plasmid #146402: pRSFDuetG-DmDCP1_328-366 (MCSII)_G
Purpose: Bacterial Expression of DmDCP1_328-366
Depositing lab: Elisa Izaurralde. Depositing organization: Max Planck Institute for Developmental Biology. Publication: DCP1 forms asymmetric trimers to assemble into active mRNA decapping complexes in metazoa. Tritschler F, Braun JE, Motz C, Igreja C, Haas G, Truffault V, Izaurralde E, Weichenrieder O. Proc Natl Acad Sci U S A. 2009 Dec 22. 106(51):21591-6. 10.1073/pnas.0909871106 PubMed 19966221.
Backbone
  Vector backbone: Unknown
  Vector type: Bacterial Expression
Growth in bacteria
  Bacterial resistance: Kanamycin, 50 μg/mL
  Growth temperature: 37°C
  Growth strain: DH5alpha
  Copy number: Low Copy
Gene/Insert
  Gene/Insert name: DmDCP1_328-366
  Species: D. melanogaster (fly)
  Entrez Gene: Dcp1 (a.k.a. anon-WO0118547.163, CG11183, Dcp-1, DCP1, Dcp1p, dDcp1, dDCP1, Dmel\CG11183)
  Cloning method: Unknown
Terms and licenses: Academic/Nonprofit Terms; Industry Terms: Not Available to Industry
Depositor comments: Plasmids from this collection were made available to the research community and donated after the lab closed. Please note that the sequence provided by the depositing laboratory may be theoretical/predicted or based on Sanger sequencing results. There may be discrepancies between sequencing results obtained by Addgene and the depositor sequence. If an Addgene verified sequence is not available, please contact before placing your order to request that our lab fully sequence the plasmid.
How to cite: pRSFDuetG-DmDCP1_328-366 (MCSII)_G was a gift from Elisa Izaurralde (Addgene plasmid # 146402 ; http://n2t.net/addgene:146402 ; RRID:Addgene_146402)
