[The description below was written by a language model from this plasmid's Addgene catalogue record and pLannotate feature annotations shown in this document.]
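Description:
pRSFDuetG-DmDCP1_328-366 (MCSII)_G is a 4.6 kb bacterial expression plasmid for producing a short C-terminal fragment (residues 328–366) of the Drosophila melanogaster mRNA decapping factor DCP1 in E. coli. The catalogue lists the backbone as unknown, but the name and the annotated features are consistent with an RSFDuet-type dual-cassette vector. It carries the RSF1030 origin, which can coexist with plasmids bearing other compatible origins, a kanamycin resistance gene (aph(3')-Ia) and a lacI repressor gene with its own promoter. The short tetracycline-resistance and extra AmpR-promoter "fragments" in the annotation look like incidental backbone matches rather than functional elements.

The feature table shows two T7 promoter/lac operator units. The first, spanning the sequence origin, is followed by a T7 gene 10 ribosome binding site, but no coding sequence is annotated in that first cloning site, which appears to be empty. The second T7-lac unit drives a Schistosoma japonicum glutathione S-transferase (GST) open reading frame. The gap of roughly 180 nt between the end of GST and a downstream S-tag fragment is unannotated. It is the likely position of the DCP1 fragment, in keeping with the "MCSII" in the name, although the table does not confirm this or show any linker or protease site. A T7 terminator closes the cassette. Whether the S-tag is translated in frame is not stated.

Expression would depend on a host supplying T7 RNA polymerase and is inducible with IPTG through release of the lac repressor. The GST fusion would allow affinity purification of the small peptide. The construct belongs to a collection associated with work on DCP1 trimerization and the assembly of metazoan decapping complexes. The deposited sequence may be theoretical rather than fully verified.
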