Features (pLannotate 1.2.2; 18 found; start..end, strand, type, name):
      3..27      +  protein_bind   lac operator: The lac repressor binds to the lac operator to inhibit transcription in E. coli. This inhibition can be relieved by adding lactose or isopropyl-β-D-thiogalactopyranoside (IPTG). lac repressor encoded by lacI
     42..64      +  RBS            RBS: efficient ribosome binding site from bacteriophage T7 gene 10 (Olins and Rangwala, 1989)
    244..262     +  promoter       T7 promoter: promoter for bacteriophage T7 RNA polymerase
    263..287     +  protein_bind   lac operator: The lac repressor binds to the lac operator to inhibit transcription in E. coli. This inhibition can be relieved by adding lactose or isopropyl-β-D-thiogalactopyranoside (IPTG). lac repressor encoded by lacI
    333..986     +  CDS            GST26_SCHJA: Experimental evidence at protein level: Swiss-Prot protein existence level 1. GST isoenzymes appear to play a central role in the parasite detoxification system. Other functions are also suspected including a role in increasing the solubility of haematin in the parasite gut. From Schistosoma japonicum (Blood fluke).
   1170..1211    +  CDS            S-Tag (fragment): affinity and epitope tag derived from pancreatic ribonuclease A
   1241..1258    +  CDS            SET1 (fragment): solubility-enhancement tag derived from T7 phage gene 10B
   1266..1313    +  terminator     T7 terminator: transcription terminator for bacteriophage T7 RNA polymerase
   1477..1534    +  promoter       AmpR promoter (fragment): bla
   1543..2358    -  CDS            KanR: aminoglycoside phosphotransferase; aph(3')-Ia; confers resistance to kanamycin in bacteria or G418 (Geneticin®) in eukaryotes
   2359..2450    -  promoter       AmpR promoter: bla
   2466..3215    -  rep_origin     RSF ori: Plasmids containing the RSF 1030 origin of replication can be propagated in E. coli cells that contain additional plasmids with compatible origins.
   3298..3362    -  CDS            TcR (fragment): tetracycline efflux protein; tet; confers resistance to tetracycline
   3377..3398    -  protein_bind   CAP binding site: CAP binding activates transcription in the presence of cAMP. E. coli catabolite activator protein
   3411..4493    -  CDS            lacI: lac repressor; lacI; The lac repressor binds to the lac operator to inhibit transcription in E. coli. This inhibition can be relieved by adding lactose or isopropyl-β-D-thiogalactopyranoside (IPTG).
   4494..4571    -  promoter       lacI promoter: lacI
   4579..4614    -  CDS            TcR (fragment): tetracycline efflux protein; tet; confers resistance to tetracycline
   4617..2       +  promoter       T7 promoter (across the origin): promoter for bacteriophage T7 RNA polymerase
>Addgene plasmid #146402 | pRSFDuetG-DmDCP1_328-366 (MCSII)_G | depositor full sequence | sequence record 288847 | Full Sequence
GGGGAATTGTGAGCGGATAACAATTCCCCTGTAGAAATAATTTTGTTTAACTTTAATAAGGAGATATACC
ATGGGCAGCAGCCATCACCATCATCACCACAGCGCGGGTCTGGAAGTTCTGTTCCAGGGGCCCCAGGATC
CGAATTCGAGCTCGGCGCGCCTGCAGGTCGACAAGCTTGCGGCCGCATAATGCTTAAGTCGAACAGAAAG
TAATCGTATTGTACACGGCCGCATAATCGAAATTAATACGACTCACTATAGGGGAATTGTGAGCGGATAA
CAATTCCCCATCTTAGTATATTAGTTAAGTATAAGAAGGAGATATACATAATATGTCCCCTATACTAGGT
TATTGGAAAATTAAGGGCCTTGTGCAACCCACTCGACTTCTTTTGGAATATCTTGAAGAAAAATATGAAG
AGCATTTGTATGAGCGCGATGAAGGTGATAAATGGCGAAACAAAAAGTTTGAATTGGGTTTGGAGTTTCC
CAATCTTCCTTATTATATTGATGGTGATGTTAAATTAACACAGTCTATGGCCATCATACGTTATATAGCT
GACAAGCACAACATGTTGGGTGGTTGTCCAAAAGAGCGTGCAGAGATTTCAATGCTTGAAGGAGCGGTTT
TGGATATTAGATACGGTGTTTCGAGAATTGCATATAGTAAAGACTTTGAAACTCTCAAAGTTGATTTTCT
TAGCAAGCTACCTGAAATGCTGAAAATGTTCGAAGATCGTTTATGTCATAAAACATATTTAAATGGTGAT
CATGTAACCCATCCTGACTTCATGTTGTATGACGCTCTTGATGTTGTTTTATACATGGACCCAATGTGCC
TGGATGCGTTCCCAAAATTAGTTTGTTTTAAAAAACGTATTGAAGCTATCCCACAAATTGATAAGTACTT
GAAATCCAGCAAGTATATAGCATGGCCTTTGCAGGGCTGGCAAGCCACGTTTGGTGGTGGCGACCATCCT
CCAAAATCGGATCTGGAAGTTCTGTTCCAGGGGCCCCATATGGCAGATCTGCTGCTGAACTCGACGCAGT
TCGTCCAGGCCTTCACGTACCTTATCCAGAACGATAAGGAGTTTGCCAACAAGCTGCACAAGGCCTACCT
GAACGGCTGTTCCAATCTACTGCTGGACTAGGGTACCCTCGAGTCTGGTAAAGAAACCGCTGCTGCGAAA
TTTGAACGCCAGCACATGGACTCGTCTACTAGCGCAGCTTAATTAACCTAGGCTGCTGCCACCGCTGAGC
AATAACTAGCATAACCCCTTGGGGCCTCTAAACGGGTCTTGAGGGGTTTTTTGCTGAAACCTCAGGCATT
TGAGAAGCACACGGTCACACTGCTTCCGGTAGTCAATAAACCGGTAAACCAGCAATAGACATAAGCGGCT
ATTTAACGACCCTGCCCTGAACCGACGACAAGCTGACGACCGGGTCTCCGCAAGTGGCACTTTTCGGGGA
AATGTGCGCGGAACCCCTATTTGTTTATTTTTCTAAATACATTCAAATATGTATCCGCTCATGAATTAAT
TCTTAGAAAAACTCATCGAGCATCAAATGAAACTGCAATTTATTCATATCAGGATTATCAATACCATATT
TTTGAAAAAGCCGTTTCTGTAATGAAGGAGAAAACTCACCGAGGCAGTTCCATAGGATGGCAAGATCCTG
GTATCGGTCTGCGATTCCGACTCGTCCAACATCAATACAACCTATTAATTTCCCCTCGTCAAAAATAAGG
TTATCAAGTGAGAAATCACCATGAGTGACGACTGAATCCGGTGAGAATGGCAAAAGTTTATGCATTTCTT
TCCAGACTTGTTCAACAGGCCAGCCATTACGCTCGTCATCAAAATCACTCGCATCAACCAAACCGTTATT
CATTCGTGATTGCGCCTGAGCGAGACGAAATACGCGGTCGCTGTTAAAAGGACAATTACAAACAGGAATC
GAATGCAACCGGCGCAGGAACACTGCCAGCGCATCAACAATATTTTCACCTGAATCAGGATATTCTTCTA
ATACCTGGAATGCTGTTTTCCCGGGGATCGCAGTGGTGAGTAACCATGCATCATCAGGAGTACGGATAAA
ATGCTTGATGGTCGGAAGAGGCATAAATTCCGTCAGCCAGTTTAGTCTGACCATCTCATCTGTAACATCA
TTGGCAACGCTACCTTTGCCATGTTTCAGAAACAACTCTGGCGCATCGGGCTTCCCATACAATCGATAGA
TTGTCGCACCTGATTGCCCGACATTATCGCGAGCCCATTTATACCCATATAAATCAGCATCCATGTTGGA
ATTTAATCGCGGCCTAGAGCAAGACGTTTCCCGTTGAATATGGCTCATACTCTTCCTTTTTCAATATTAT
TGAAGCATTTATCAGGGTTATTGTCTCATGAGCGGATACATATTTGAATGTATTTAGAAAAATAAACAAA
TAGGCATGCAGCGCTCTTCCGCTTCCTCGCTCACTGACTCGCTACGCTCGGTCGTTCGACTGCGGCGAGC
GGTGTCAGCTCACTCAAAAGCGGTAATACGGTTATCCACAGAATCAGGGGATAAAGCCGGAAAGAACATG
TGAGCAAAAAGCAAAGCACCGGAAGAAGCCAACGCCGCAGGCGTTTTTCCATAGGCTCCGCCCCCCTGAC
GAGCATCACAAAAATCGACGCTCAAGCCAGAGGTGGCGAAACCCGACAGGACTATAAAGATACCAGGCGT
TTCCCCCTGGAAGCTCCCTCGTGCGCTCTCCTGTTCCGACCCTGCCGCTTACCGGATACCTGTCCGCCTT
TCTCCCTTCGGGAAGCGTGGCGCTTTCTCATAGCTCACGCTGTTGGTATCTCAGTTCGGTGTAGGTCGTT
CGCTCCAAGCTGGGCTGTGTGCACGAACCCCCCGTTCAGCCCGACCGCTGCGCCTTATCCGGTAACTATC
GTCTTGAGTCCAACCCGGTAAGACACGACTTATCGCCACTGGCAGCAGCCATTGGTAACTGATTTAGAGG
ACTTTGTCTTGAAGTTATGCACCTGTTAAGGCTAAACTGAAAGAACAGATTTTGGTGAGTGCGGTCCTCC
AACCCACTTACCTTGGTTCAAAGAGTTGGTAGCTCAGCGAACCTTGAGAAAACCACCGTTGGTAGCGGTG
GTTTTTCTTTATTTATGAGATGATGAATCAATCGGTCTATCAAGTCAACGAACAGCTATTCCGTTACTCT
AGATTTCAGTGCAATTTATCTCTTCAAATGTAGCACCTGAAGTCAGCCCCATACGATATAAGTTGTAATT
CTCATGTTAGTCATGCCCCGCGCCCACCGGAAGGAGCTGACTGGGTTGAAGGCTCTCAAGGGCATCGGTC
GAGATCCCGGTGCCTAATGAGTGAGCTAACTTACATTAATTGCGTTGCGCTCACTGCCCGCTTTCCAGTC
GGGAAACCTGTCGTGCCAGCTGCATTAATGAATCGGCCAACGCGCGGGGAGAGGCGGTTTGCGTATTGGG
CGCCAGGGTGGTTTTTCTTTTCACCAGTGAGACGGGCAACAGCTGATTGCCCTTCACCGCCTGGCCCTGA
GAGAGTTGCAGCAAGCGGTCCACGCTGGTTTGCCCCAGCAGGCGAAAATCCTGTTTGATGGTGGTTAACG
GCGGGATATAACATGAGCTGTCTTCGGTATCGTCGTATCCCACTACCGAGATGTCCGCACCAACGCGCAG
CCCGGACTCGGTAATGGCGCGCATTGCGCCCAGCGCCATCTGATCGTTGGCAACCAGCATCGCAGTGGGA
ACGATGCCCTCATTCAGCATTTGCATGGTTTGTTGAAAACCGGACATGGCACTCCAGTCGCCTTCCCGTT
CCGCTATCGGCTGAATTTGATTGCGAGTGAGATATTTATGCCAGCCAGCCAGACGCAGACGCGCCGAGAC
AGAACTTAATGGGCCCGCTAACAGCGCGATTTGCTGGTGACCCAATGCGACCAGATGCTCCACGCCCAGT
CGCGTACCGTCTTCATGGGAGAAAATAATACTGTTGATGGGTGTCTGGTCAGAGACATCAAGAAATAACG
CCGGAACATTAGTGCAGGCAGCTTCCACAGCAATGGCATCCTGGTCATCCAGCGGATAGTTAATGATCAG
CCCACTGACGCGTTGCGCGAGAAGATTGTGCACCGCCGCTTTACAGGCTTCGACGCCGCTTCGTTCTACC
ATCGACACCACCACGCTGGCACCCAGTTGATCGGCGCGAGATTTAATCGCCGCGACAATTTGCGACGGCG
CGTGCAGGGCCAGACTGGAGGTGGCAACGCCAATCAGCAACGACTGTTTGCCCGCCAGTTGTTGTGCCAC
GCGGTTGGGAATGTAATTCAGCTCCGCCATCGCCGCTTCCACTTTTTCCCGCGTTTTCGCAGAAACGTGG
CTGGCCTGGTTCACCACGCGGGAAACGGTCTGATAAGAGACACCGGCATACTCTGCGACATCGTATAACG
TTACTGGTTTCACATTCACCACCCTGAATTGACTCTCTTCCGGGCGCTATCATGCCATACCGCGAAAGGT
TTTGCGCCATTCGATGGTGTCCGGGATCTCGACGCTCTCCCTTATGCGACTCCTGCATTAGGAAATTAAT
ACGACTCACTATA
